>Addgene plasmid #193570 | PH-mCherry-FRBx2 | addgene full sequence | sequence record 380168 | Addgene NGS Result
TAACCGTATTACCGCCATGCATTAGTTATTAATAGTAATCAATTACGGGGTCATTAGTTCATAGCCCATA
TATGGAGTTCCGCGTTACATAACTTACGGTAAATGGCCCGCCTGGCTGACCGCCCAACGACCCCCGCCCA
TTGACGTCAATAATGACGTATGTTCCCATAGTAACGCCAATAGGGACTTTCCATTGACGTCAATGGGTGG
AGTATTTACGGTAAACTGCCCACTTGGCAGTACATCAAGTGTATCATATGCCAAGTACGCCCCCTATTGA
CGTCAATGACGGTAAATGGCCCGCCTGGCATTATGCCCAGTACATGACCTTATGGGACTTTCCTACTTGG
CAGTACATCTACGTATTAGTCATCGCTATTACCATGGTGATGCGGTTTTGGCAGTACATCAATGGGCGTG
GATAGCGGTTTGACTCACGGGGATTTCCAAGTCTCCACCCCATTGACGTCAATGGGAGTTTGTTTTGGCA
CCAAAATCAACGGGACTTTCCAAAATGTCGTAACAACTCCGCCCCATTGACGCAAATGGGCGGTAGGCGT
GTACGGTGGGAGGTCTATATAAGCAGAGCTGGTTTAGTGAACCGTCAGATCCGCTAGCGCTACCGGACTC
AGATCTCGAGCTCAAGCTTCGAATTCCGGCCACCATGTCCGGACTCAGATCCCACGGGCTCCAGGATGAC
CCGGACCTTCAGGCCCTTCTGAAGGGCAGCCAGCTTCTGAAGGTGAAGTCCAGCTCGTGGCGTAGGGAAC
GCTTCTACAAGCTACAGGAGGACTGCAAGACCATCTGGCAGGAATCTCGAAAGGTCATGAGGTCCCCGGA
GTCGCAGCTGTTCTCCATCGAGGACATTCAGGAGGTACGGATGGGACACCGCACAGAAGGCCTGGAGAAG
TTTGCCCGAGACATCCCCGAGGATCGATGCTTCTCCATTGTCTTCAAGGACCAGCGCAACACCCTAGACC
TCATTGCCCCATCACCAGCTGACGCTCAGCACTGGGTGCAGGGCCTGCGCAAGATCATCCACCACTCCGG
CTCCATGGACCAGCGGCAGAAGGCGGATCCACCGGTCGCCACCATGGTGAGCAAGGGCGAGGAGGATAAC
ATGGCCATCATCAAGGAGTTCATGCGCTTCAAGGTGCACATGGAGGGCTCCGTGAACGGCCACGAGTTCG
AGATCGAGGGCGAGGGCGAGGGCCGCCCCTACGAGGGCACCCAGACCGCCAAGCTGAAGGTGACCAAGGG
TGGCCCCCTGCCCTTCGCCTGGGACATCCTGTCCCCTCAGTTCATGTACGGCTCCAAGGCCTACGTGAAG
CACCCCGCCGACATCCCCGACTACTTGAAGCTGTCCTTCCCCGAGGGCTTCAAGTGGGAGCGCGTGATGA
ACTTCGAGGACGGCGGCGTGGTGACCGTGACCCAGGACTCCTCCCTGCAGGACGGCGAGTTCATCTACAA
GGTGAAGCTGCGCGGCACCAACTTCCCCTCCGACGGCCCCGTAATGCAGAAGAAGACCATGGGCTGGGAG
GCCTCCTCCGAGCGGATGTACCCCGAGGACGGCGCCCTGAAGGGCGAGATCAAGCAGAGGCTGAAGCTGA
AGGACGGCGGCCACTACGACGCTGAGGTCAAGACCACCTACAAGGCCAAGAAGCCCGTGCAGCTGCCCGG
CGCCTACAACGTCAACATCAAGTTGGACATCACCTCCCACAACGAGGACTACACCATCGTGGAACAGTAC
GAACGCGCCGAGGGCCGCCACTCCACCGGCGGCATGGACGAGCTGTACAAGGGAGCAAGTGGAATCCTCT
GGCATGAGATGTGGCATGAAGGCCTGGAAGAGGCATCTCGTTTGTACTTTGGGGAAAGGAACGTGAAAGG
CATGTTTGAGGTGCTGGAGCCCTTGCATGCTATGATGGAACGGGGCCCCCAGACTCTGAAGGAAACATCC
TTTAATCAGGCCTATGGTCGAGATTTAATGGAGGCCCAAGAGTGGTGCAGGAAGTACATGAAATCAGGGA
ATGTCAAGGACCTCCTCCAAGCCTGGGACCTCTATTATCATGTGTTCCGACGAATCTCAAAGAAGGGAGC
AAGTGGAATCCTCTGGCATGAGATGTGGCATGAAGGCCTGGAAGAGGCATCTCGTTTGTACTTTGGGGAA
AGGAACGTGAAAGGCATGTTTGAGGTGCTGGAGCCCTTGCATGCTATGATGGAACGGGGCCCCCAGACTC
TGAAGGAAACATCCTTTAATCAGGCCTATGGTCGAGATTTAATGGAGGCCCAAGAGTGGTGCAGGAAGTA
CATGAAATCAGGGAATGTAAAGGACCTCCTCCAAGCCTGGGACCTCTATTATCATGTGTTCCGACGAATC
TCAAAGAGTGCTGGTGGTAGTGCTGGTGGTAGTGCTGGTGGTACTGGTGGTCCTCGAGCTCAAGCTTCGA
ATTCTGCAGTCGACGGTACCGCGGGCCCGGGATCCACCGGATCTAGATAACTGATCATAATCAGCCATAC
CACATTTGTAGAGGTTTTACTTGCTTTAAAAAACCTCCCACACCTCCCCCTGAACCTGAAACATAAAATG
AATGCAATTGTTGTTGTTAACTTGTTTATTGCAGCTTATAATGGTTACAAATAAAGCAATAGCATCACAA
ATTTCACAAATAAAGCATTTTTTTCACTGCATTCTAGTTGTGGTTTGTCCAAACTCATCAATGTATCTTA
AGGCGTAAATTGTAAGCGTTAATATTTTGTTAAAATTAGCGTTAAATTTTTGTTAAATCAGCTCATTTTT
TAACCAATAGGCCGAAATCGGCAAAATCCCTTATAAATCAAAAGAATAGACCGAGATAGGGT
[37 nt withheld, positions 2863-2899]
AAAGAACGTGGACTCCAACGTCAAAGG
[49 nt withheld, positions 2927-2975]
T
[91 nt withheld, positions 2977-3067]
G
[124 nt withheld, positions 3069-3192]
CAGGTGGCACTTTTCGGGGAAATGTGCGCGGAACCCCTATTTGTTTATTTTTCTAAATACATTCAAATAT
GTATCCGCTCATGAGACAATAACCCTGATAAATGCTTCAATAATATTGAAAAAGGAAGAGTCCTGAGGCG
GAAAGAACCAGCTGTGGAATGTGTGTCAGTTAGGGTGTGGAAAGTCCCCAGGCTCCCCAGCAGGCAGAAG
TATGCAAAGCATGCATCTCAATTAGTCAGCAACCAGGTGTGGAAAGTCCCCAGGCTCCCCAGCAGGCAGA
AGTATGCAAAGCATGCATCTCAATTAGTCAGCAACCATAGTCCCGCCCCTAACTCCGCCCATCCCGCCCC
TAACTCCGCCCAGTTCCGCCCATTCTCCGCCCCATGGCTGACTAATTTTTTTTATTTATGCAGAGGCCGA
GGCCGCCTCGGCCTCTGAGCTATTCCAGAAGTAGTGAGGAGGCTTTTTTGGAGGCCTAGGCTTTTGCAAA
GATCGATCAAGAGACAGGATGAGGATCGTTTCGCATGATTGAACAAGATGGATTGCACGCAGGTTCTCCG
GCCGCTTGGGTGGAGAGGCTATTCGGCTATGACTGGGCACAACAGACAATCGGCTGCTCTGATGCCGCCG
TGTTCCGGCTGTCAGCGCAGGGGCGCCCGGTTCTTTTTGTCAAGACCGACCTGTCCGGTGCCCTGAATGA
ACTGCAAGACGAGGCAGCGCGGCTATCGTGGCTGGCCACGACGGGCGTTCCTTGCGCAGCTGTGCTCGAC
GTTGTCACTGAAGCGGGAAGGGACTGGCTGCTATTGGGCGAAGTGCCGGGGCAGGATCTCCTGTCATCTC
ACCTTGCTCCTGCCGAGAAAGTATCCATCATGGCTGATGCAATGCGGCGGCTGCATACGCTTGATCCGGC
TACCTGCCCATTCGACCACCAAGCGAAACATCGCATCGAGCGAGCACGTACTCGGATGGAAGCCGGTCTT
GTCGATCAGGATGATCTGGACGAAGAGCATCAGGGGCTCGCGCCAGCCGAACTGTTCGCCAGGCTCAAGG
CGAGCATGCCCGACGGCGAGGATCTCGTCGTGACCCATGGCGATGCCTGCTTGCCGAATATCATGGTGGA
AAATGGCCGCTTTTCTGGATTCATCGACTGTGGCCGGCTGGGTGTGGCGGACCGCTATCAGGACATAGCG
TTGGCTACCCGTGATATTGCTGAAGAGCTTGGCGGCGAATGGGCTGACCGCTTCCTCGTGCTTTACGGTA
TCGCCGCTCCCGATTCGCAGCGCATCGCCTTCTATCGCCTTCTTGACGAGTTCTTCTGAGCGGGACTCTG
GGGTTCGAAATGACCGACCAAGCGACGCCCAACCTGCCATCACGAGATTTCGATTCCACCGCCGCCTTCT
ATGAAAGGTTGGGCTTCGGAATCGTTTTCCGGGACGCCGGCTGGATGATCCTCCAGCGCGGGGATCTCAT
GCTGGAGTTCTTCGCCCACCCTAGGGGGAGGCTAACTGAAACACGGAAGGAGACAATACCGGAAGGAACC
CGCGCTATGACGGCAATAAAAAGACAGAATAAAACGCACGGTGTTGGGTCGTTTGTTCATAAACGCGGGG
TTCGGTCCCAGGGCTGGCACTCTGTCGATACCCCACCGAGACCCCATTGGGGCCAATACGCCCGCGTTTC
TTCCTTTTCCCCACCCCACCCCCCAAGTTCGGGTGAAGGCCCAGGGCTCGCAGCCAACGTCGGGGCGGCA
GGCCCTGCCATAGCCTCAGGTTACTCATATATACTTTAGATTGATTTAAAACTTCATTTTTAATTTAAAA
GGATCTAGGTGAAGATCCTTTTTGATAATCTCATGACCAAAATCCCTTAACGTGAGTTTTCGTTCCACTG
AGCGTCAGACCCCGTAGAAAAGATCAAAGGATCTTCTTGAGATCCTTTTTTTCTGCGCGTAATCTGCTGC
TTGCAAACAAAAAAACCACCGCTACCAGCGGTGGTTTGTTTGCCGGATCAAGAGCTACCAACTCTTTTTC
CGAAGGTAACTGGCTTCAGCAGAGCGCAGATACCAAATACTGTTCTTCTAGTGTAGCCGTAGTTAGGCCA
CCACTTCAAGAACTCTGTATCACCGCCTACATACCTCGCTCTGCTAATCCTGTTACCAGTGGCTGCTGCC
AGTGGCGATAAGTCGTGTCTTACCGGGTTGGACTCAAGACGATAGTTACCGGATAAGGCGCAGCGGTCGG
GCTGAACGGGGGGTTCGTGCACACAGCCCAGCTTGGAGCGAACGACCTACACCGAACTGAGATACCTACA
GCGTGAGCTATGAGAAAGCGCCACGCTTCCCGAAGGGAGAAAGGCGGACAGGTATCCGGTAAGCGGCAGG
GTCGGAACAGGAGAGCGCACGAGGGAGCTTCCAGGGGGAAACGCCTGGTATCTTTATAGTCCTGTCGGGT
TTCGCCACCTCTGACTTGAGCGTCGATTTTTGTGATGCTCGTCAGGGGGGCGGAGCCTATGGAAAAACGC
CAGCAACGCGGCCTTTTTACGGTTCCTGGCCTTTTGCTGGCCTTTTGCTCACATGTTCTTTCCTGCGTTA
TCCCCTGATTCTGTGGA
Features (pLannotate 1.2.2; 18 found; start..end, strand, type, name):
     83..386     +  enhancer       CMV enhancer: human cytomegalovirus immediate early enhancer
    387..590     +  promoter       CMV promoter: human cytomegalovirus (CMV) immediate early promoter
    613..656     +  misc_feature   MCS (fragment): multiple cloning site
    683..1150    +  CDS            Plcd1 (fragment): PLCD1_RAT - Experimental evidence at protein level: Swiss-Prot protein existence level 1. The production of the second messenger molecules diacylglycerol (DAG) and inositol 1,4,5-trisphosphate (IP3) is mediated by activated phosphatidylinositol-specific phospholipase C enzymes (PubMed:16000311). Essential for trophoblast and placental development (By similarity). Binds phosphatidylinositol 4,5-bisphosphate (By similarity). From Rattus norvegicus (Rat).
   1094..1801    +  CDS            mCherry: mCherry is a basic (constitutively fluorescent) red fluorescent protein published in 2004, derived from Discosoma sp.. It is reported to be a very rapidly-maturing monomer with low acid sensitivity.
   1814..2092    +  CDS            FRB*: T2098L mutant of FKBP-rapamycin binding domain of human FRAP binds synthetic ligands such as AP21967
   2108..2386    +  CDS            FRB*: T2098L mutant of FKBP-rapamycin binding domain of human FRAP binds synthetic ligands such as AP21967
   2433..2485    +  misc_feature   MCS: multiple cloning site
   2502..2586    +  CDS            large T antigen (fragment): large T antigen from SV40 (simian virus 40)
   2609..2730    +  polyA_signal   SV40 poly(A) signal: SV40 polyadenylation signal
   2834..3192    -  rep_origin     f1 ori (sequence partly withheld): f1 bacteriophage origin of replication; arrow indicates direction of (+) strand synthesis
   3219..3323    +  promoter       AmpR promoter: bla
   3325..3682    +  promoter       SV40 promoter: SV40 enhancer and early promoter
   3717..4511    +  CDS            NeoR/KanR: aminoglycoside phosphotransferase from Tn5; aph(3')-II (or nptII); confers resistance to neomycin, kanamycin, and G418 (Geneticin®)
   4532..4684    +  CDS            ble (fragment): BLE_KLEPN - Experimental evidence at protein level: Swiss-Prot protein existence level 1. Binding protein with a strong affinity to the bleomycin family of antibiotics. Binds to CL990; an antimitotic-antibiotic compound. From Klebsiella pneumoniae.
   4743..4790    +  polyA_signal   HSV TK poly(A) signal: herpes simplex virus thymidine kinase polyadenylation signal (Cole and Stacy, 1985)
   4881..4897    -  polyA_signal   bGH poly(A) signal (fragment): bovine growth hormone polyadenylation signal
   5119..5707    +  rep_origin     ori: high-copy-number ColE1/pMB1/pBR322/pUC origin of replication
