[The description below was written by a language model from this plasmid's Addgene catalogue record and pLannotate feature annotations shown in this document.]
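Description:
PH-mCherry-FRBx2 is a 5.8 kb mammalian expression plasmid built on the Clontech pEGFP-C1 backbone, in which the original EGFP coding region has been replaced by a Gibson-assembled fusion cassette. It replicates in E. coli from a high-copy ColE1/pUC-type origin and also carries an f1 phage origin. A single Tn5 aminoglycoside phosphotransferase gene (NeoR/KanR) is driven by tandem bacterial (bla) and SV40 early promoters and terminated by the HSV TK polyadenylation signal. It therefore gives kanamycin resistance in bacteria and can confer G418 resistance in transfected mammalian cells.

The payload is expressed from the human CMV immediate-early enhancer and promoter and ends at the SV40 poly(A) signal. It encodes the pleckstrin homology (PH) domain of rat phospholipase C delta1 (Plcd1), followed by the monomeric red fluorescent protein mCherry and then two tandem copies of FRB carrying the T2098L substitution. The Plcd1 protein is annotated as binding phosphatidylinositol 4,5-bisphosphate, so the PH domain serves to anchor the fusion at the inner leaflet of the plasma membrane, where mCherry allows its localisation to be seen. FRB is the FKBP–rapamycin binding domain of FRAP/mTOR, and the T2098L variant accepts synthetic rapamycin analogues such as AP21967. This makes the protein a plasma-membrane docking site for chemically induced dimerisation, in which a co-expressed FKBP-tagged partner would be recruited on ligand addition. The duplicated FRB presumably provides two binding sites per anchor, although the record does not say so. The associated study concerns clathrin light chain conformation, lattice structure and endocytosis at the plasma membrane, which is consistent with this use. The feature annotations for Plcd1 and mCherry overlap slightly, which most likely reflects an automated annotation artefact at the junction.
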