Addgene plasmid #193570: PH-mCherry-FRBx2
Purpose: Expresses PH domain from PLC delta1 tagged with mCherry and two FRB mutants (T2098L) in mammalian cells.
Depositing lab: Justin Taraska. Depositing organization: National Heart, Lung, and Blood Institute (NHLBI). Publication: A conformational switch in clathrin light chain regulates lattice structure and endocytosis at the plasma membrane of mammalian cells. Obashi K, Sochacki KA, Strub MP, Taraska JW. Nat Commun. 2023 Feb 9;14(1):732. doi: 10.1038/s41467-023-36304-7. PubMed 36759616.
Backbone
  Vector backbone: pEGFP-C1
  Backbone manufacturer: Clontech
  Total vector size (bp): 5799
  Vector type: Mammalian Expression
Growth in bacteria
  Bacterial resistance: Kanamycin, 50 μg/mL
  Growth temperature: 37°C
  Growth strain: DH5alpha
  Copy number: Unknown
Gene/Insert
  Gene/Insert name: PH domain from PLC delta1 (alt name: Plcd1)
  Species: R. norvegicus (rat)
  Insert size (bp): 407
  Mutation: PH domain
  Entrez Gene: Plcd1 (a.k.a. Plc1)
  Promoter: CMV
  Tag / fusion protein: mCherry (C terminal on insert); FRB (T2098L) (C terminal on insert)
  Cloning method: Gibson Cloning
  Sequencing primers: 5′ CMV-F; 3′ SV40pArev
Resource information
  A portion of this plasmid was derived from a plasmid made by: Dr. T. Inoue (Johns Hopkins University)
Terms and licenses: Academic/Nonprofit Terms; Industry Terms: Not Available to Industry
Depositor comments: Please visit https://doi.org/10.1101/2022.03.21.485138 for bioRxiv preprint.
How to cite: PH-mCherry-FRBx2 was a gift from Justin Taraska (Addgene plasmid # 193570 ; http://n2t.net/addgene:193570 ; RRID:Addgene_193570)
